>Addgene plasmid #76054 | STRADA gRNA (BRDN0001148926) | addgene full sequence | sequence record 185092 | Addgene Assembled Sequence
CCCGGGTGCAAAGATGGATAAAGTTTTAAACAGAGAGGAATCTTTGCAGCTAATGGACCTTCTAGGTCTT
GAAAGGAGTGGGAATTGGCTCCGGTGCCCGTCAGTGGGCAGAGCGCACATCGCCCACAGTCCCCGAGAAG
TTGGGGGGAGGGGTCGGCAATTGATCCGGTGCCTAGAGAAGGTGGCGCGGGGTAAACTGGGAAAGTGATG
TCGTGTACTGGCTCCGCCTTTTTCCCGAGGGTGGGGGAGAACCGTATATAAGTGCAGTAGTCGCCGTGAA
CGTTCTTTTTCGCAACGGGTTTGCCGCCAGAACACAGGTAAGTGCCGTGTGTGGTTCCCGCGGGCCTGGC
CTCTTTACGGGTTATGGCCCTTGCGTGCCTTGAATTACTTCCACCTGGCTGCAGTACGTGATTCTTGATC
CCGAGCTTCGGGTTGGAAGTGGGTGGGAGAGTTCGAGGCCTTGCGCTTAAGGAGCCCCTTCGCCTCGTGC
TTGAGTTGAGGCCTGGCCTGGGCGCTGGGGCCGCCGCGTGCGAATCTGGTGGCACCTTCGCGCCTGTCTC
GCTGCTTTCGATAAGTCTCTAGCCATTTAAAATTTTTGATGACCTGCTGCGACGCTTTTTTTCTGGCAAG
ATAGTCTTGTAAATGCGGGCCAAGATCTGCACACTGGTATTTCGGTTTTTGGGGCCGCGGGCGGCGACGG
GGCCCGTGCGTCCCAGCGCACATGTTCGGCGAGGCGGGGCCTGCGAGCGCGGCCACCGAGAATCGGACGG
GGGTAGTCTCAAGCTGGCCGGCCTGCTCTGGTGCCTGGCCTCGCGCCGCCGTGTATCGCCCCGCCCTGGG
CGGCAAGGCTGGCCCGGTCGGCACCAGTTGCGTGAGCGGAAAGATGGCCGCTTCCCGGCCCTGCTGCAGG
GAGCTCAAAATGGAGGACGCGGCGCTCGGGAGAGCGGGCGGGTGAGTCACCCACACAAAGGAAAAGGGCC
TTTCCGTCCTCAGCCGTCGCTTCATGTGACTCCACGGAGTACCGGGCGCCGTCCAGGCACCTCGATTAGT
TCTCGAGCTTTTGGAGTACGTCGTCTTTAGGTTGGGGGGAGGGGTTTTATGCGATGGAGTTTCCCCACAC
TGAGTGGGTGGAGACTGAAGTTAGGCCAGCTTGGCACTTGATGTAATTCTCCTTGGAATTTGCCCTTTTT
GAGTTTGGATCTTGGTTCATTCTCAAGCCTCAGACAGTGGTTCAAAGTTTTTTTCTTCCATTTCAGGTGT
CGTGACGTACGGCCACCATGACCGAGTACAAGCCCACGGTGCGCCTCGCCACCCGCGACGACGTCCCCAG
GGCCGTACGCACCCTCGCCGCCGCGTTCGCCGACTACCCCGCCACGCGCCACACCGTCGATCCGGACCGC
CACATCGAGCGGGTCACCGAGCTGCAAGAACTCTTCCTCACGCGCGTCGGGCTCGACATCGGCAAGGTGT
GGGTCGCGGACGACGGCGCCGCCGTGGCGGTCTGGACCACGCCGGAGAGCGTCGAAGCGGGGGCGGTGTT
CGCCGAGATCGGCCCGCGCATGGCCGAGTTGAGCGGTTCCCGGCTGGCCGCGCAGCAACAGATGGAAGGC
CTCCTGGCGCCGCACCGGCCCAAGGAGCCCGCGTGGTTCCTGGCCACCGTCGGAGTCTCGCCCGACCACC
AGGGCAAGGGTCTGGGCAGCGCCGTCGTGCTCCCCGGAGTGGAGGCGGCCGAGCGCGCCGGGGTGCCCGC
CTTCCTGGAGACCTCCGCGCCCCGCAACCTCCCCTTCTACGAGCGGCTCGGCTTCACCGTCACCGCCGAC
GTCGAGGTGCCCGAAGGACCGCGCACCTGGTGCATGACCCGCAAGCCCGGTGCCTGAACGCGTTAAGTCG
ACAATCAACCTCTGGATTACAAAATTTGTGAAAGATTGACTGGTATTCTTAACTATGTTGCTCCTTTTAC
GCTATGTGGATACGCTGCTTTAATGCCTTTGTATCATGCTATTGCTTCCCGTATGGCTTTCATTTTCTCC
TCCTTGTATAAATCCTGGTTGCTGTCTCTTTATGAGGAGTTGTGGCCCGTTGTCAGGCAACGTGGCGTGG
TGTGCACTGTGTTTGCTGACGCAACCCCCACTGGTTGGGGCATTGCCACCACCTGTCAGCTCCTTTCCGG
GACTTTCGCTTTCCCCCTCCCTATTGCCACGGCGGAACTCATCGCCGCCTGCCTTGCCCGCTGCTGGACA
GGGGCTCGGCTGTTGGGCACTGACAATTCCGTGGTGTTGTCGGGGAAATCATCGTCCTTTCCTTGGCTGC
TCGCCTGTGTTGCCACCTGGATTCTGCGCGGGACGTCCTTCTGCTACGTCCCTTCGGCCCTCAATCCAGC
GGACCTTCCTTCCCGCGGCCTGCTGCCGGCTCTGCGGCCTCTTCCGCGTCTTCGCCTTCGCCCTCAGACG
AGTCGGATCTCCCTTTGGGCCGCCTCCCCGCGTCGACTTTAAGACCAATGACTTACAAGGCAGCTGTAGA
TCTTAGCCACTTTTTAAAAGAAAAGGGGGGACTGGAAGGGCTAATTCACTCCCAACGAAGACAAGATCTG
CTTTTTGCTTGTACTGGGTCTCTCTGGTTAGACCAGATCTGAGCCTGGGAGCTCTCTGGCTAACTAGGGA
ACCCACTGCTTAAGCCTCAATAAAGCTTGCCTTGAGTGCTTCAAGTAGTGTGTGCCCGTCTGTTGTGTGA
CTCTGGTAACTAGAGATCCCTCAGACCCTTTTAGTCAGTGTGGAAAATCTCTAGCAGTACGTATAGTAGT
TCATGTCATCTTATTATTCAGTATTTATAACTTGCAAAGAAATGAATATCAGAGAGTGAGAGGAACTTGT
TTATTGCAGCTTATAATGGTTACAAATAAAGCAATAGCATCACAAATTTCACAAATAAAGCATTTTTTTC
ACTGCATTCTAGTTGTGGTTTGTCCAAACTCATCAATGTATCTTATCATGTCTGGCTCTAGCTATCCCGC
CCCTAACTCCGCCCATCCCGCCCCTAACTCCGCCCAGTTCCGCCCATTCTCCGCCCCATGGCTGACTAAT
TTTTTTTATTTATGCAGAGGCCGAGGCCGCCTCGGCCTCTGAGCTATTCCAGAAGTAGTGAGGAGGCTTT
TTTGGAGGCCTAGGGACGTACCCAATTCGCCCTATAGTGAGTCGTATTACGCGCGCTCACTGGCCGTCGT
TTTACAACGTCGTGACTGGGAAAACCCTGGCGTTACCCAACTTAATCGCCTTGCAGCACATCCCCCTTTC
GCCAGCTGGCGTAATAGCGAAGAGGCCCGCACCGATCGCCCTTCCCAACAGTTGCGCAGCCTGAATGGCG
AATGGG
[124 nt withheld, positions 3367-3490]
C
[91 nt withheld, positions 3492-3582]
A
[49 nt withheld, positions 3584-3632]
CCTTTGACGTTGGAGTCCACGTTCTTT
[37 nt withheld, positions 3660-3696]
ACCCTATCTCGGTCTATTCTTTTGATTTATAAGGGATTTTGCCGATTTCGGCCTATTGGTTAAAAAATGA
GCTGATTTAACAAAAATTTAACGCGAATTTTAACAAAATATTAACGCTTACAATTTAGGTGGCACTTTTC
GGGGAAATGTGCGCGGAACCCCTATTTGTTTATTTTTCTAAATACATTCAAATATGTATCCGCTCATGAG
ACAATAACCCTGATAAATGCTTCAATAATATTGAAAAAGGAAGAGTATGAGTATTCAACATTTCCGTGTC
GCCCTTATTCCCTTTTTTGCGGCATTTTGCCTTCCTGTTTTTGCTCACCCAGAAACGCTGGTGAAAGTAA
AAGATGCTGAAGATCAGTTGGGTGCACGAGTGGGTTACATCGAACTGGATCTCAACAGCGGTAAGATCCT
TGAGAGTTTTCGCCCCGAAGAACGTTTTCCAATGATGAGCACTTTTAAAGTTCTGCTATGTGGCGCGGTA
TTATCCCGTATTGACGCCGGGCAAGAGCAACTCGGTCGCCGCATACACTATTCTCAGAATGACTTGGTTG
AGTACTCACCAGTCACAGAAAAGCATCTTACGGATGGCATGACAGTAAGAGAATTATGCAGTGCTGCCAT
AACCATGAGTGATAACACTGCGGCCAACTTACTTCTGACAACGATCGGAGGACCGAAGGAGCTAACCGCT
TTTTTGCACAACATGGGGGATCATGTAACTCGCCTTGATCGTTGGGAACCGGAGCTGAATGAAGCCATAC
CAAACGACGAGCGTGACACCACGATGCCTGTAGCAATGGCAACAACGTTGCGCAAACTATTAACTGGCGA
ACTACTTACTCTAGCTTCCCGGCAACAATTAATAGACTGGATGGAGGCGGATAAAGTTGCAGGACCACTT
CTGCGCTCGGCCCTTCCGGCTGGCTGGTTTATTGCTGATAAATCTGGAGCCGGTGAGCGTGGGTCTCGCG
GTATCATTGCAGCACTGGGGCCAGATGGTAAGCCCTCCCGTATCGTAGTTATCTACACGACGGGGAGTCA
GGCAACTATGGATGAACGAAATAGACAGATCGCTGAGATAGGTGCCTCACTGATTAAGCATTGGTAACTG
TCAGACCAAGTTTACTCATATATACTTTAGATTGATTTAAAACTTCATTTTTAATTTAAAAGGATCTAGG
TGAAGATCCTTTTTGATAATCTCATGACCAAAATCCCTTAACGTGAGTTTTCGTTCCACTGAGCGTCAGA
CCCCGTAGAAAAGATCAAAGGATCTTCTTGAGATCCTTTTTTTCTGCGCGTAATCTGCTGCTTGCAAACA
AAAAAACCACCGCTACCAGCGGTGGTTTGTTTGCCGGATCAAGAGCTACCAACTCTTTTTCCGAAGGTAA
CTGGCTTCAGCAGAGCGCAGATACCAAATACTGTTCTTCTAGTGTAGCCGTAGTTAGGCCACCACTTCAA
GAACTCTGTAGCACCGCCTACATACCTCGCTCTGCTAATCCTGTTACCAGTGGCTGCTGCCAGTGGCGAT
AAGTCGTGTCTTACCGGGTTGGACTCAAGACGATAGTTACCGGATAAGGCGCAGCGGTCGGGCTGAACGG
GGGGTTCGTGCACACAGCCCAGCTTGGAGCGAACGACCTACACCGAACTGAGATACCTACAGCGTGAGCT
ATGAGAAAGCGCCACGCTTCCCGAAGGGAGAAAGGCGGACAGGTATCCGGTAAGCGGCAGGGTCGGAACA
GGAGAGCGCACGAGGGAGCTTCCAGGGGGAAACGCCTGGTATCTTTATAGTCCTGTCGGGTTTCGCCACC
TCTGACTTGAGCGTCGATTTTTGTGATGCTCGTCAGGGGGGCGGAGCCTATGGAAAAACGCCAGCAACGC
GGCCTTTTTACGGTTCCTGGCCTTTTGCTGGCCTTTTGCTCACATGTTCTTTCCTGCGTTATCCCCTGAT
TCTGTGGATAACCGTATTACCGCCTTTGAGTGAGCTGATACCGCTCGCCGCAGCCGAACGACCGAGCGCA
GCGAGTCAGTGAGCGAGGAAGCGGAAGAGCGCCCAATACGCAAACCGCCTCTCCCCGCGCGTTGGCCGAT
TCATTAATGCAGCTGGCACGACAGGTTTCCCGACTGGAAAGCGGGCAGTGAGCGCAACGCAATTAATGTG
AGTTAGCTCACTCATTAGGCACCCCAGGCTTTACACTTTATGCTTCCGGCTCGTATGTTGTGTGGAATTG
TGAGCGGATAACAATTTCACACAGGAAACAGCTATGACCATGATTACGCCAAGCGCGCAATTAACCCTCA
CTAAAGGGAACAAAAGCTGGAGCTGCAAGCTTAATGTAGTCTTATGCAATACTCTTGTAGTCTTGCAACA
TGGTAACGATGAGTTAGCAACATGCCTTACAAGGAGAGAAAAAGCACCGTGCATGCCGATTGGTGGAAGT
AAGGTGGTACGATCGTGCCTTATTAGGAAGGCAACAGACGGGTCTGACATGGATTGGACGAACCACTGAA
TTGCCGCATTGCAGAGATATTGTATTTAAGTGCCTAGCTCGATACATAAACGGGTCTCTCTGGTTAGACC
AGATCTGAGCCTGGGAGCTCTCTGGCTAACTAGGGAACCCACTGCTTAAGCCTCAATAAAGCTTGCCTTG
AGTGCTTCAAGTAGTGTGTGCCCGTCTGTTGTGTGACTCTGGTAACTAGAGATCCCTCAGACCCTTTTAG
TCAGTGTGGAAAATCTCTAGCAGTGGCGCCCGAACAGGGACTTGAAAGCGAAAGGGAAACCAGAGGAGCT
CTCTCGACGCAGGACTCGGCTTGCTGAAGCGCGCACGGCAAGAGGCGAGGGGCGGCGACTGGTGAGTACG
CCAAAAATTTTGACTAGCGGAGGCTAGAAGGAGAGAGATGGGTGCGAGAGCGTCAGTATTAAGCGGGGGA
GAATTAGATCGCGATGGGAAAAAATTCGGTTAAGGCCAGGGGGAAAGAAAAAATATAAATTAAAACATAT
AGTATGGGCAAGCAGGGAGCTAGAACGATTCGCAGTTAATCCTGGCCTGTTAGAAACATCAGAAGGCTGT
AGACAAATACTGGGACAGCTACAACCATCCCTTCAGACAGGATCAGAAGAACTTAGATCATTATATAATA
CAGTAGCAACCCTCTATTGTGTGCATCAAAGGATAGAGATAAAAGACACCAAGGAAGCTTTAGACAAGAT
AGAGGAAGAGCAAAACAAAAGTAAGACCACCGCACAGCAAGCGGCCGCTGATCTTCAGACCTGGAGGAGG
AGATATGAGGGACAATTGGAGAAGTGAATTATATAAATATAAAGTAGTAAAAATTGAACCATTAGGAGTA
GCACCCACCAAGGCAAAGAGAAGAGTGGTGCAGAGAGAAAAAAGAGCAGTGGGAATAGGAGCTTTGTTCC
TTGGGTTCTTGGGAGCAGCAGGAAGCACTATGGGCGCAGCGTCAATGACGCTGACGGTACAGGCCAGACA
ATTATTGTCTGGTATAGTGCAGCAGCAGAACAATTTGCTGAGGGCTATTGAGGCGCAACAGCATCTGTTG
CAACTCACAGTCTGGGGCATCAAGCAGCTCCAGGCAAGAATCCTGGCTGTGGAAAGATACCTAAAGGATC
AACAGCTCCTGGGGATTTGGGGTTGCTCTGGAAAACTCATTTGCACCACTGCTGTGCCTTGGAATGCTAG
TTGGAGTAATAAATCTCTGGAACAGATTTGGAATCACACGACCTGGATGGAGTGGGACAGAGAAATTAAC
AATTACACAAGCTTAATACACTCCTTAATTGAAGAATCGCAAAACCAGCAAGAAAAGAATGAACAAGAAT
TATTGGAATTAGATAAATGGGCAAGTTTGTGGAATTGGTTTAACATAACAAATTGGCTGTGGTATATAAA
ATTATTCATAATGATAGTAGGAGGCTTGGTAGGTTTAAGAATAGTTTTTGCTGTACTTTCTATAGTGAAT
AGAGTTAGGCAGGGATATTCACCATTATCGTTTCAGACCCACCTCCCAACCCCGAGGGGACCCAGAGAGG
GCCTATTTCCCATGATTCCTTCATATTTGCATATACGATACAAGGCTGTTAGAGAGATAATTAGAATTAA
TTTGACTGTAAACACAAAGATATTAGTACAAAATACGTGACGTAGAAAGTAATAATTTCTTGGGTAGTTT
GCAGTTTTAAAATTATGTTTTAAAATGGACTATCATATGCTTACCGTAACTTGAAAGTATTTCGATTTCT
TGGCTTTATATATCTTGTGGAAAGGACGAAACACCGACCTGTGTACATATCCCATGGTTTTAGAGCTAGA
AATAGCAAGTTAAAATAAGGCTAGTCCGTTATCAACTTGAAAAAGTGGCACCGAGTCGGTGCTTTTTTAA
GCTTGGCGTAACTAGATCTTGAGACAAATGGCAGTATTCATCCACAATTTTAAAAGAAAAGGGGGGATTG
GGGGGTACAGTGCAGGGGAAAGAATAGTAGACATAATAGCAACAGACATACAAACTAAAGAATTACAAAA
ACAAATTACAAAAATTCAAAATTTTCGGGTTTATTACAGGGACAGCAGAGATCCACTTTGGCGCCGGCTC
GAGGGGG
Features (pLannotate 1.2.2; 29 found; start..end, strand, type, name):
     14..80      +  CDS            small t antigen (fragment): SV40 (simian virus 40) small t antigen
    106..317     +  promoter       EF-1α core promoter: core promoter for human elongation factor EF-1α
    318..1256    +  intron         EF-1α intron A: intron upstream of the start codon of human EF-1α
   1278..1877    +  CDS            PuroR (fragment): puromycin N-acetyltransferase; pac from Streptomyces; confers resistance to puromycin
   1893..2481    +  misc_feature   WPRE: woodchuck hepatitis virus posttranscriptional regulatory element
   2532..2551    +  misc_feature   cPPT/CTS (fragment): central polypurine tract and central termination sequence of HIV-1
   2553..2786    +  LTR            3' LTR (ΔU3): self-inactivating 3' long terminal repeat (LTR) from HIV-1
   2864..2985    +  polyA_signal   SV40 poly(A) signal: SV40 polyadenylation signal
   3025..3160    +  rep_origin     SV40 ori: SV40 origin of replication
   3181..3199    -  promoter       T7 promoter: promoter for bacteriophage T7 RNA polymerase
   3207..3362    +  CDS            lacZα (fragment): LacZα fragment of β-galactosidase; lacZ fragment
   3367..3795    +  rep_origin     f1 ori (sequence partly withheld): f1 bacteriophage origin of replication; arrow indicates direction of (+) strand synthesis
   3848..3952    +  promoter       AmpR promoter: bla
   3953..4813    +  CDS            AmpR: β-lactamase; bla; confers resistance to ampicillin, carbenicillin, and related antibiotics
   4984..5572    +  rep_origin     ori: high-copy-number ColE1/pMB1/pBR322/pUC origin of replication
   5755..5847    +  CDS            lacI (fragment): lac repressor; lacI; The lac repressor binds to the lac operator to inhibit transcription in E. coli. This inhibition can be relieved by adding lactose or isopropyl-β-D-thiogalactopyranoside (IPTG).
   5860..5881    +  protein_bind   CAP binding site: CAP binding activates transcription in the presence of cAMP. E. coli catabolite activator protein
   5896..5926    +  promoter       lac promoter: promoter for the E. coli lac operon
   5934..5950    +  protein_bind   lac operator: The lac repressor binds to the lac operator to inhibit transcription in E. coli. This inhibition can be relieved by adding lactose or isopropyl-β-D-thiogalactopyranoside (IPTG). lac repressor encoded by lacI
   5995..6013    +  promoter       T3 promoter: promoter for bacteriophage T3 RNA polymerase
   6041..6267    +  promoter       RSV promoter: Rous sarcoma virus enhancer/promoter
   6268..6448    +  LTR            5' LTR (truncated): truncated 5' long terminal repeat (LTR) from HIV-1
   6495..6620    +  misc_feature   HIV-1 Ψ: packaging signal of human immunodeficiency virus type 1
   6604..6967    +  CDS            HIV-1 gag (fragment): gag protein from human immunodeficiency virus 1; gag
   7113..7346    +  misc_feature   RRE: The Rev response element (RRE) of HIV-1 allows for Rev-dependent mRNA export from the nucleus to the cytoplasm.
   7723..7749    +  CDS            Rev (fragment): human immunodeficiency virus 1 (HIV-1) Rev protein; rev; enhances nuclear export of unspliced and incompletely spliced viral mRNAs
   7753..7993    +  promoter       U6 promoter: RNA polymerase III promoter for human U6 snRNA
   8023..8098    +  misc_RNA       gRNA scaffold: guide RNA scaffold for the Streptococcus pyogenes CRISPR/Cas9 system
   8154..8271    +  misc_feature   cPPT/CTS: central polypurine tract and central termination sequence of HIV-1
