[The description below was written by a language model from this plasmid's Addgene catalogue record and pLannotate feature annotations shown in this document.]
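Description:
STRADA gRNA (BRDN0001148926) is a third-generation lentiviral single-guide RNA plasmid built on the lentiGuide-Puro backbone and designed to target the human STRADA gene (also known as LYK5 or STRAD). It belongs to a human kinome gRNA collection, and the guide was designed against several STRADA reference transcripts. In bacteria the 8.3 kb plasmid is maintained through a high-copy ColE1/pUC-type origin and selected with ampicillin via β-lactamase. An f1 origin, an SV40 origin and leftover lac/T7/T3 cloning-vector elements are also annotated in the backbone.

The lentiviral transfer cassette begins with an RSV promoter fused to a truncated HIV-1 5' LTR, which makes genomic RNA production Tat-independent. This is followed by the Ψ packaging signal with a partial gag fragment, the Rev response element for nuclear export, and a cPPT/CTS. It ends in a self-inactivating ΔU3 3' LTR followed by an SV40 polyadenylation signal. Within this unit, a human U6 RNA polymerase III promoter drives the STRADA-specific spacer joined to the Streptococcus pyogenes Cas9 guide scaffold. A separate EF-1α core promoter with its intron A expresses puromycin N-acetyltransferase, allowing selection of transduced mammalian cells, and a downstream WPRE enhances expression.

The plasmid does not encode Cas9, so it is intended for cells that already express Cas9 or for use with a separate Cas9 vector such as lentiCas9-Blast. Typical use is packaging into lentivirus for stable guide delivery and Cas9-mediated disruption of STRADA in human cells.
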