Addgene plasmid #76054: STRADA gRNA (BRDN0001148926)
Purpose: 3rd generation lentiviral gRNA plasmid targeting human STRADA
Depositing lab: John Doench & David Root. Depositing organization: Broad Institute. Publication: Optimized sgRNA design to maximize activity and minimize off-target effects of CRISPR-Cas9. Doench JG, Fusi N, Sullender M, Hegde M, Vaimberg EW, Donovan KF, Smith I, Tothova Z, Wilen C, Orchard R, Virgin HW, Listgarten J, Root DE. Nat Biotechnol. 2016 Jan 18. doi: 10.1038/nbt.3437. PubMed 26780180.
Backbone
  Vector backbone: lentiGuide-Puro
  Backbone manufacturer: Zhang Lab (Addgene plasmid # 52963)
  Vector type: Mammalian Expression, Lentiviral, CRISPR
  Selectable markers: Puromycin
Growth in bacteria
  Bacterial resistance: Ampicillin, 100 μg/mL
  Growth temperature: 37°C
  Growth strain: DH5alpha
  Copy number: High Copy
Gene/Insert
  Gene/Insert name: STRADA (alt names: STRADA; NM_001003786.2)
  gRNA/shRNA sequence: ACCTGTGTACATATCCCATG
  Species: H. sapiens (human)
  Entrez Gene: STRADA (a.k.a. LYK5, NY-BR-96, PMSE, STRAD, Stlk)
  Promoter: hU6
  Cloning method: Unknown
  Sequencing primers: 5′ U6-F; 3′ pS2-R
Terms and licenses: Academic/Nonprofit Terms; Industry Terms: Not Available to Industry
Depositor comments: The gRNA was designed to target the following Genbank reference sequence(s): NM_001003786.2,NM_001003787.2,NM_001003788.2,NM_001165969.1,NM_001165970.1,NM_153335.5. Note that this plasmid does NOT contain Cas9. It should be used in conjunction with lentiCas9-Blast (Addgene #52962) or otherwise with cell lines already expressing Cas9. Browse the full kinome gRNA library at http://www.addgene.org/pooled-library/broadgpp-human-kinome/ or visit http://www.broadinstitute.org/rnai/public/ for detailed protocols and information.
How to cite: STRADA gRNA (BRDN0001148926) was a gift from John Doench & David Root (Addgene plasmid # 76054 ; http://n2t.net/addgene:76054 ; RRID:Addgene_76054)
