>Addgene plasmid #76054 | STRADA gRNA (BRDN0001148926) | depositor partial sequence | sequence record 143514 | Target Sequence
ACCTGTGTACATATCCCATG
