>Addgene plasmid #76054 | STRADA gRNA (BRDN0001148926) | addgene partial sequence | sequence record 185091 | hU6-F
TAGAAAGTAATAATTTCTTGGGTAGTTTGCAGTTTTAAAATTATGTTTTAAAATGGACTATCATATGCTT
ACCGTAACTTGAAAGTATTTCGATTTCTTGGCTTTATATATCTTGTGGAAAGGACGAAACACCGACCTGT
GTACATATCCCATGGTTTTAGAGCTAGAAATAGCAAGTTAAAATAAGGCTAGTCCGTTATCAACTTGAAA
AAGTGGCACCGAGTCGGTGCTTTTTTAAGCTTGGCGTAACTAGATCTTGAGACAAATGGCAGTATTCATC
CACAATTTTAAAAGAAAAGGGGGGATTGGGGGGTACAGTGCAGGGGAAAGAATAGTAGACATAATAGCAA
CAGACATACAAACTAAAGAATTACAAAAACAAATTACAAAAATTCAAAATTTTCGGGTTTATTACAGGGA
CAGCAGAGATCCACTTTGGCGCCGGCTCGAGGGGGCCCGGGTGCAAAGATGGATAAAGTTTTAAACAGAG
AGGAATCTTTGCAGCTAATGGACCTTCTAGGTCTTGAAAGGAGTGGGAATTGGCTCCGGTGCCCGTCAGT
GGGCAGAGCG
